Addgene plasmid #60328: UASGAL-CU2-Pleum
Purpose: Contains a promoter comprised of derivatives from native promoters galactose, cyc and leucine.
Depositing lab: Hal Alper. Depositing organization: University of Texas at Austin. Publication: Controlling promoter strength and regulation in Saccharomyces cerevisiae using synthetic hybrid promoters. Blazeck J, Garg R, Reed B, Alper HS. Biotechnol Bioeng. 2012 Nov;109(11):2884-95. doi: 10.1002/bit.24552. Epub 2012 May 17. PubMed 22565375.
Backbone
  Vector backbone: p416
  Backbone size w/o insert (bp): 6000
  Vector type: Yeast Expression, Synthetic Biology ; Yeast synthetic hybrid promoter construct
Growth in bacteria
  Bacterial resistance: Ampicillin, 100 μg/mL
  Growth temperature: 37°C
  Growth strain: DH10B
  Copy number: High Copy
Gene/Insert
  Gene/Insert name: promoter
  Species: S. cerevisiae (budding yeast)
  Cloning method: Restriction Enzyme; 5′ cloning site hindIII (not destroyed); 3′ cloning site xbaI (not destroyed)
  Sequencing primers: 5′ gt; 3′ gt
Terms and licenses: Academic/Nonprofit Terms; Industry Terms: Not Available to Industry
How to cite: UASGAL-CU2-Pleum was a gift from Hal Alper (Addgene plasmid # 60328 ; http://n2t.net/addgene:60328 ; RRID:Addgene_60328)
