[The description below was written by a language model from this plasmid's Addgene catalogue record and pLannotate feature annotations shown in this document.]
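Description:
UASGAL-CU2-Pleum is a yeast–E. coli shuttle plasmid built on the p416 backbone, a centromeric vector for Saccharomyces cerevisiae. In bacteria it replicates from a high-copy ColE1/pUC-type origin and is selected with ampicillin through the β-lactamase gene. In yeast it is maintained at low copy by a CEN6/ARS element and selected by uracil prototrophy through URA3 under its own promoter, a marker that can also be counterselected with 5-FOA. An f1 origin and remnants of a pBluescript-type cloning region (lac promoter/operator, lacZα fragment, flanking T3 and T7 promoters) are carried over from the backbone. Several short annotated fragments (RSF ori, lacI, bom, rop) appear to be partial backbone matches rather than functional parts.

The payload is a synthetic hybrid promoter cloned between HindIII and XbaI sites. According to the catalogue entry, it combines derivatives of native galactose, CYC and leucine promoters. The feature table identifies a fragment of the Gal4-regulated GAL1 promoter, consistent with the galactose upstream activating sequence in the name, followed after an unannotated gap by a fragment of the LEU2 promoter that would serve as the core element. The CYC-derived component is not annotated and presumably lies in that gap. This promoter sits directly upstream of a yeast-codon-optimised GFP (yeGFP) terminated by the CYC1 terminator, so fluorescence reports promoter output. The construct belongs to work on tuning promoter strength and regulation in S. cerevisiae by fusing upstream activating sequences to core promoters, and it can be used to measure such hybrid promoter activity or as a source of the promoter for driving other genes.
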