Features (pLannotate 1.2.2; 23 found; start..end, strand, type, name):
     30..163     +  rep_origin     RSF ori (fragment): Plasmids containing the RSF 1030 origin of replication can be propagated in E. coli cells that contain additional plasmids with compatible origins.
    165..257     +  CDS            lacI (fragment): lac repressor; lacI; The lac repressor binds to the lac operator to inhibit transcription in E. coli. This inhibition can be relieved by adding lactose or isopropyl-β-D-thiogalactopyranoside (IPTG).
    270..291     +  protein_bind   CAP binding site: CAP binding activates transcription in the presence of cAMP. E. coli catabolite activator protein
    306..336     +  promoter       lac promoter: promoter for the E. coli lac operon
    344..360     +  protein_bind   lac operator: The lac repressor binds to the lac operator to inhibit transcription in E. coli. This inhibition can be relieved by adding lactose or isopropyl-β-D-thiogalactopyranoside (IPTG). lac repressor encoded by lacI
    405..423     +  promoter       T3 promoter: promoter for bacteriophage T3 RNA polymerase
    475..780     +  promoter       GAL1 promoter (fragment): S. cerevisiae GAL1; inducible promoter, regulated by Gal4
    967..1091    +  promoter       LEU2 promoter (fragment): S. cerevisiae LEU2
   1101..1817    +  CDS            yeGFP: yeast-enhanced green fluorescent protein codons optimized for translation in S. cerevisiae and C. albicans
   1818..1838    +  misc_feature   MCS (fragment): pBluescript multiple cloning site
   1839..2073    +  terminator     CYC1 terminator (fragment): S. cerevisiae CYC1; transcription terminator for CYC1
   2088..2106    -  promoter       T7 promoter: promoter for bacteriophage T7 RNA polymerase
   2114..2269    +  CDS            lacZα (fragment): LacZα fragment of β-galactosidase; lacZ fragment
   2277..2732    +  rep_origin     f1 ori (sequence partly withheld): f1 bacteriophage origin of replication; arrow indicates direction of (+) strand synthesis
   2733..2784    -  misc_feature   bom (fragment): basis of mobility region from pBR322
   2863..3666    -  CDS            URA3: orotidine-5'-phosphate decarboxylase, required for uracil biosynthesis; S. cerevisiae URA3; yeast auxotrophic marker, counterselectable with 5-fluoroorotic acid (5-FOA)
   3667..3882    -  promoter       URA3 promoter: S. cerevisiae URA3
   3897..3946    -  misc_feature   bom (fragment): basis of mobility region from pBR322
   4048..4082    -  CDS            rop (fragment): Rop protein, which maintains plasmids at low copy number; rop
   4153..4656    -  misc_feature   CEN/ARS: S. cerevisiae CEN6 centromere fused to an autonomously replicating sequence
   4693..4797    +  promoter       AmpR promoter: bla
   4798..5658    +  CDS            AmpR: β-lactamase; bla; confers resistance to ampicillin, carbenicillin, and related antibiotics
   5829..6417    +  rep_origin     ori: high-copy-number ColE1/pMB1/pBR322/pUC origin of replication
>Addgene plasmid #60328 | UASGAL-CU2-Pleum | depositor full sequence | sequence record 96592 | UASGAL-CU2-Pleum sequence 6435 bps
TTTTTACGGTTCCTGGCCTTTTGCTGGCCTTTTGCTCACATGTTCTTTCCTGCGTTATCCCCTGATTCTG
TGGATAACCGTATTACCGCCTTTGAGTGAGCTGATACCGCTCGCCGCAGCCGAACGACCGAGCGCAGCGA
GTCAGTGAGCGAGGAAGCGGAAGAGCGCCCAATACGCAAACCGCCTCTCCCCGCGCGTTGGCCGATTCAT
TAATGCAGCTGGCACGACAGGTTTCCCGACTGGAAAGCGGGCAGTGAGCGCAACGCAATTAATGTGAGTT
ACCTCACTCATTAGGCACCCCAGGCTTTACACTTTATGCTTCCGGCTCCTATGTTGTGTGGAATTGTGAG
CGGATAACAATTTCACACAGGAAACAGCTATGACCATGATTACGCCAAGCGCGCAATTAACCCTCACTAA
AGGGAACAAAAGCTGGAGCTCCGGGATCCTTGGCGCGCCCCTTAATTAATAGTACGGATTAGAAGCCGCC
GAGCGGGCGACAGCCCTCCGACGGAAGACTCTCCTCCGTGCGTCCTCGTCTTCACCGGTCGCGTTCCTGA
AACGCAGATGTGCCTCGCGCCGCACTGCTCCGAACAATAAAGATTCTACAATACTAGCTTTTATGGTTAT
GAAGAGGAAAAATTGGCAGTAACCTGGCCCCACAAACCTTCAAATTAACGAATCAAATTAACAACCATAG
GATGATAATGCGATTAGTTTTTTAGCCTTATTTCTGGGGTAATTAATCAGCGAAGCGATGATTTTTGATC
TATTAACAGAAGCTTATTTGGCGAGCGTTGGTTGGTGGATCAAGCCCACGCGTAGGCAATCCTCGAGCAG
ATCCGCCAGGCGTGTATATATAGCGTGGATGGCCAGGCAACTTTAGTGCTGACACATACAGGCATATATA
TATGTGTGCGACGACACATGATCATATGGCATGCATGTGCTCTGTATGGTTTAAACCAATATTATTTAAG
GACCTATTGTTTTTTCCAATAGGTGGTTAGCAATCGTCTTACTTTCTAACTTTTCTTACCTTTTACATTT
CAGCAATATATATATATATATTTCAAGGATATACCATTCTATCTAGAAAAATGTCTAAAGGTGAAGAATT
ATTCACTGGTGTTGTCCCAATTTTGGTTGAATTAGATGGTGATGTTAATGGTCACAAATTTTCTGTCTCC
GGTGAAGGTGAAGGTGATGCTACTTACGGTAAATTGACCTTAAAATTTATTTGTACTACTGGTAAATTGC
CAGTTCCATGGCCAACCTTAGTCACTACTTTAGGTTATGGTTTGATGTGTTTTGCTAGATACCCAGATCA
TATGAAACAACATGACTTTTTCAAGTCTGCCATGCCAGAAGGTTATGTTCAAGAAAGAACTATTTTTTTC
AAAGATGACGGTAACTACAAGACCAGAGCTGAAGTCAAGTTTGAAGGTGATACCTTAGTTAATAGAATCG
AATTAAAAGGTATTGATTTTAAAGAAGATGGTAACATTTTAGGTCACAAATTGGAATACAACTATAACTC
TCACAATGTTTACATCATGGCTGACAAACAAAAGAATGGTATCAAAGTTAACTTCAAAATTAGACACAAC
ATTGAAGATGGTTCTGTTCAATTAGCTGACCATTATCAACAAAATACTCCAATTGGTGATGGTCCAGTCT
TGTTACCAGACAACCATTACTTATCCTATCAATCTGCCTTATCCAAAGATCCAAACGAAAAGAGAGACCA
CATGGTCTTGTTAGAATTTGTTACTGCTGCTGGTATTACCCATGGTATGGATGAATTGTACAAATAAATC
GATACCGTCGACCTCGAGTCATGTAATTAGTTATGTCACGCTTACATTCACGCCCTCCTCCCACATCCGC
TCTAACCGAAAAGGAAGGAGTTAGACAACCTGAAGTCTAGGTCCCTATTTATTTTTTTTAATAGTTATGT
TAGTATTAAGAACGTTATTTATATTTCAAATTTTTCTTTTTTTTCTGTACAAACGCGTGTACGCATGTAA
CATTATACTGAAAACCTTGCTTGAGAAGGTTTTGGGACGCTCGGGTACCCAATTCGCCCTATAGTGAGTC
GTATTACGCGCGCTCACTGGCCGTCGTTTTACAACGTCGTGACTGGGAAAACCCTGGCGTTACCCAACTT
AATCGCCTTGCAGCACATCCCCCTTTCGCCAGCTGGCGTAATAGCGAAGAGGCCCGCACCGATCGCCCTT
CCCAACAGTTGCGCAGCCTGAATGGCGAATGGCGCG
[124 nt withheld, positions 2277-2400]
C
[91 nt withheld, positions 2402-2492]
A
[49 nt withheld, positions 2494-2542]
CCTTTGACGTTGGAGTCCACGTTCTTT
[37 nt withheld, positions 2570-2606]
ACCCTATCTCGGTCTATTCTTTTGATTTATAAGGGATTTTGCCGATTTCGGCCTATTGGTTAAAAAATGA
GCTGATTTAACAAAAATTTAACGCGAATTTTAACAAAATATTAACGTTTACAATTTCCTGATGCGGTATT
TTCTCCTTACGCATCTGTGCGGTATTTCACACCGCATAGGGTAATAACTGATATAATTAAATTGAAGCTC
TAATTTGTGAGTTTAGTATACATGCATTTACTTATAATACAGTTTTTTAGTTTTGCTGGCCGCATCTTCT
CAAATATGCTTCCCAGCCTGCTTTTCTGTAACGTTCACCCTCTACCTTAGCATCCCTTCCCTTTGCAAAT
AGTCCTCTTCCAACAATAATAATGTCAGATCCTGTAGAGACCACATCATCCACGGTTCTATACTGTTGAC
CCAATGCGTCTCCCTTGTCATCTAAACCCACACCGGGTGTCATAATCAACCAATCGTAACCTTCATCTCT
TCCACCCATGTCTCTTTGAGCAATAAAGCCGATAACAAAATCTTTGTCGCTCTTCGCAATGTCAACAGTA
CCCTTAGTATATTCTCCAGTAGATAGGGAGCCCTTGCATGACAATTCTGCTAACATCAAAAGGCCTCTAG
GTTCCTTTGTTACTTCTTCTGCCGCCTGCTTCAAACCGCTAACAATACCTGGGCCCACCACACCGTGTGC
ATTCGTAATGTCTGCCCATTCTGCTATTCTGTATACACCCGCAGAGTACTGCAATTTGACTGTATTACCA
ATGTCAGCAAATTTTCTGTCTTCGAAGAGTAAAAAATTGTACTTGGCGGATAATGCCTTTAGCGGCTTAA
CTGTGCCCTCCATGGAAAAATCAGTCAAGATATCCACATGTGTTTTTAGTAAACAAATTTTGGGACCTAA
TGCTTCAACTAACTCCAGTAATTCCTTGGTGGTACGAACATCCAATGAAGCACACAAGTTTGTTTGCTTT
TCGTGCATGATATTAAATAGCTTGGCAGCAACAGGACTAGGATGAGTAGCAGCACGTTCCTTATATGTAG
CTTTCGACATGATTTATCTTCGTTTCCTGCAGGTTTTTGTTCTGTGCAGTTGGGTTAAGAATACTGGGCA
ATTTCATGTTTCTTCAACACTACATATGCGTATATATACCAATCTAAGTCTGTGCTCCTTCCTTCGTTCT
TCCTTCTGTTCGGAGATTACCGAATCAAAAAAATTTCAAAGAAACCGAAATCAAAAAAAAGAATAAAAAA
AAAATGATGAATTGAATTGAAAAGCTGTGGTATGGTGCACTCTCAGTACAATCTGCTCTGATGCCGCATA
GTTAAGCCAGCCCCGACACCCGCCAACACCCGCTGACGCGCCCTGACGGGCTTGTCTGCTCCCGGCATCC
GCTTACAGACAAGCTGTGACCGTCTCCGGGAGCTGCATGTGTCAGAGGTTTTCACCGTCATCACCGAAAC
GCGCGAAGACGAAAGGGCCTCGTGATACGCCTATTTTTATAGGTTAATGTCATGATAATAATGGTTTCTT
AGGACGGATCGCTTGCCTGTAACTTACACGCGCCTCGTATCTTTTAATGATGGAATAATTTGGGAATTTA
CTCTGTGTTTATTTATTTTTATGTTTTGTATTTGGATTTTAGAAAGTAAATAAAGAAGGTAGAAGAGTTA
CGGAATGAAGAAAAAAAAATAAACAAAGGTTTAAAAAATTTCAACAAAAAGCGTACTTTACATATATATT
TATTAGACAAGAAAAGCAGATTAAATAGATATACATTCGATTAACGATAAGTAAAATGTAAAATCACAGG
ATTTTCGTGTGTGGTCTTCTACACAGACAAGATGAAACAATTCGGCATTAATACCTGAGAGCAGGAAGAG
CAAGATAAAAGGTAGTATTTGTTGGCGATCCCCCTAGAGTCTTTTACATCTTCGGAAAACAAAAACTATT
TTTTCTTTAATTTCTTTTTTTACTTTCTATTTTTAATTTATATATTTATATTAAAAAATTTAAATTATAA
TTATTTTTATAGCACGTGATGAAAAGGACCCAGGTGGCACTTTTCGGGGAAATGTGCGCGGAACCCCTAT
TTGTTTATTTTTCTAAATACATTCAAATATGTATCCGCTCATGAGACAATAACCCTGATAAATGCTTCAA
TAATATTGAAAAAGGAAGAGTATGAGTATTCAACATTTCCGTGTCGCCCTTATTCCCTTTTTTGCGGCAT
TTTGCCTTCCTGTTTTTGCTCACCCAGAAACGCTGGTGAAAGTAAAAGATGCTGAAGATCAGTTGGGTGC
ACGAGTGGGTTACATCGAACTGGATCTCAACAGCGGTAAGATCCTTGAGAGTTTTCGCCCCGAAGAACGT
TTTCCAATGATGAGCACTTTTAAAGTTCTGCTATGTGGCGCGGTATTATCCCGTATTGACGCCGGGCAAG
AGCAACTCGGTCGCCGCATACACTATTCTCAGAATGACTTGGTTGAGTACTCACCAGTCACAGAAAAGCA
TCTTACGGATGGCATGACAGTAAGAGAATTATGCAGTGCTGCCATAACCATGAGTGATAACACTGCGGCC
AACTTACTTCTGACAACGATCGGAGGACCGAAGGAGCTAACCGCTTTTTTGCACAACATGGGGGATCATG
TAACTCGCCTTGATCGTTGGGAACCGGAGCTGAATGAAGCCATACCAAACGACGAGCGTGACACCACGAT
GCCTGTAGCAATGGCAACAACGTTGCGCAAACTATTAACTGGCGAACTACTTACTCTAGCTTCCCGGCAA
CAATTAATAGACTGGATGGAGGCGGATAAAGTTGCAGGACCACTTCTGCGCTCGGCCCTTCCGGCTGGCT
GGTTTATTGCTGATAAATCTGGAGCCGGTGAGCGTGGGTCTCGCGGTATCATTGCAGCACTGGGGCCAGA
TGGTAAGCCCTCCCGTATCGTAGTTATCTACACGACGGGGAGTCAGGCAACTATGGATGAACGAAATAGA
CAGATCGCTGAGATAGGTGCCTCACTGATTAAGCATTGGTAACTGTCAGACCAAGTTTACTCATATATAC
TTTAGATTGATTTAAAACTTCATTTTTAATTTAAAAGGATCTAGGTGAAGATCCTTTTTGATAATCTCAT
GACCAAAATCCCTTAACGTGAGTTTTCGTTCCACTGAGCGTCAGACCCCGTAGAAAAGATCAAAGGATCT
TCTTGAGATCCTTTTTTTCTGCGCGTAATCTGCTGCTTGCAAACAAAAAAACCACCGCTACCAGCGGTGG
TTTGTTTGCCGGATCAAGAGCTACCAACTCTTTTTCCGAAGGTAACTGGCTTCAGCAGAGCGCAGATACC
AAATACTGTCCTTCTAGTGTAGCCGTAGTTAGGCCACCACTTCAAGAACTCTGTAGCACCGCCTACATAC
CTCGCTCTGCTAATCCTGTTACCAGTGGCTGCTGCCAGTGGCGATAAGTCGTGTCTTACCGGGTTGGACT
CAAGACGATAGTTACCGGATAAGGCGCAGCGGTCGGGCTGAACGGGGGGTTCGTGCACACAGCCCAGCTT
GGAGCGAACGACCTACACCGAACTGAGATACCTACAGCGTGAGCTATGAGAAAGCGCCACGCTTCCCGAA
GGGAGAAAGGCGGACAGGTATCCGGTAAGCGGCAGGGTCGGAACAGGAGAGCGCACGAGGGAGCTTCCAG
GGGGAAACGCCTGGTATCTTTATAGTCCTGTCGGGTTTCGCCACCTCTGACTTGAGCGTCGATTTTTGTG
ATGCTCGTCAGGGGGGCGGAGCCTATGGAAAAACGCCAGCAACGCGGCC
