>Addgene plasmid #60328 | UASGAL-CU2-Pleum | addgene partial sequence | sequence record 99517 | T3 5'-GCAATTAACCCTCACTAAAGG-3'
ATAGTACGGATTAGAAGCCGCCGAGCGGGCGACAGCCCTCCGACGGAAGACTCTCCTCCGTGCGTCCTCG
TCTTCACCGGTCGCGTTCCTGAAACGCAGATGTGCCTCGCGCCGCACTGCTCCGAACAATAAAGATTCTA
CAATACTAGCTTTTATGGTTATGAAGAGGAAAAATTGGCAGTAACCTGGCCCCACAAACCTTCAAATTAA
CGAATCAAATTAACAACCATAGGATGATAATGCGATTAGTTTTTTAGCCTTATTTCTGGGGTAATTAATC
AGCGAAGCGATGATTTTTGATCTATTAACAGAAGCTTATTTGGCGAGCGTTGGTTGGTGGATCAAGCCCA
CGCGTAGGCAATCCTCGAGCAGATCCGCCAGGCGTGTATATATAGCGTGGATGGCCAGGCAACTTTAGTG
CTGACACATACAGGCATATATATATGTGTGCGACGACACATGATCATATGGCATGCATGTGCTCTGTATG
GTTTAAACCAATATTATTTAAGGACCTATTGTTTTTTCCAATAGGTGGTTAGCAATCGTCTTACTTTCTA
ACTTTTCTTACCTTTTACATTTCAGCAATATATATATATATATTTCAAGGATATACCATTCTATCTAGAA
AA
