>Addgene plasmid #60328 | UASGAL-CU2-Pleum | addgene partial sequence | sequence record 99535 | yGFP-R 5'-GCATCACCTTCACCTTCACC-3'
CATCTAATTCAACCAAAATTGGGACAACACCAGTGAATAATTCTTCACCTTTAGACATTTTTCTAGATAG
AATGGTATATCCTTGAAATATATATATATATATTGCTGAAATGTAAAAGGTAAGAAAAGTTAGAAAGTAA
GACGATTGCTAACCACCTATTGGAAAAAACAATAGGTCCTTAAATAATATTGGTTTAAACCATACAGAGC
ACATGCATGCCATATGATCATGTGTCGTCGCACACATATATATATGCCTGTATGTGTCAGCACTAAAGTT
GCCTGGCCATCCACGCTATATATACACGCCTGGCGGATCTGCTCGAGGATTGCCTACGCGTGGGCTTGAT
CCACCAACCAACGCTCGCCAAATAAGCTTCTGTTAATAGATCAAAAATCATCGCTTCGCTGATTAATTAC
CCCAGAAATAAGGCTAAAAAACTAATCGCATTATCATCCTATGGTTGTTAATTTGATTCGTTAATTTGAA
GGTTTGTGGGGCCAGGTTACTGCCAATTTTTCCTCTTCATAACCATAAAAGCTAGTATTGTAGAATCTTT
ATTGTTCGGAGCAGTGCGGCGCGAGGCACATCTGCGTTTCAGGAACGCGACCGGTGAAGACGAGGACGCA
CGGAGGAGAGTCTTCCGTCGGAGGGCTGTCGCCCGCTCGGCGGCTTCTAATCCGTACTATTAATTAAGGG
GCGCGCCAAGGATCCCGGAGCTCCAGCTTTTGTTCCCTTTAGTGAGGGTTAATTGCGCGCTTGGCGTAAT
CATGGTCATAGCTGTTTCCTGTGTGAAATTGTTATCCGCTCACAATTCCACACAACATACGAGCC
